Addgene plasmid #87947: pHES834
Purpose: Expresses mKate2 under control of GAL1 promoter.
Depositing lab: Hana El-Samad. Depositing organization: University of California, San Francisco (UCSF). Publication: Robust Synthetic Circuits for Two-Dimensional Control of Gene Expression in Yeast. Aranda-Diaz A, Mace K, Zuleta I, Harrigan P, El-Samad H. ACS Synth Biol. 2016 Dec 27. doi: 10.1021/acssynbio.6b00251. PubMed 27930885.
Backbone
  Vector backbone: pNH603
  Backbone size w/o insert (bp): 6700
  Total vector size (bp): 8097
  Vector type: Yeast Expression, Synthetic Biology
  Selectable markers: HIS3
Growth in bacteria
  Bacterial resistance: Ampicillin, 100 μg/mL
  Growth temperature: 37°C
  Growth strain: DH5alpha
  Copy number: Unknown
Gene/Insert
  Gene/Insert name: pGAL1-mKate2
  Species: S. cerevisiae (budding yeast), Synthetic
  Insert size (bp): 1373
  Promoter: pGal1
  Cloning method: Restriction Enzyme; 5′ cloning site PspOMI (not destroyed); 3′ cloning site BamHI (not destroyed)
  Sequencing primers: 5′ GTGGATTCGGCTTTGGGTA; 3′ CGCACTCACGTAAACACTTAATC
Terms and licenses: Academic/Nonprofit Terms; Industry Terms: Not Available to Industry
How to cite: pHES834 was a gift from Hana El-Samad (Addgene plasmid # 87947 ; http://n2t.net/addgene:87947 ; RRID:Addgene_87947)
