[The description below was written by a language model from this plasmid's Addgene catalogue record and pLannotate feature annotations shown in this document.]
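Description:
pHES834 is a yeast expression and synthetic-biology plasmid built on the pNH603 backbone, carrying a galactose-inducible red fluorescent reporter for Saccharomyces cerevisiae. It is propagated in E. coli through a high-copy ColE1/pUC-type origin with ampicillin selection (AmpR under its own bla promoter). It also retains pBluescript-derived elements: an f1 origin, lac promoter/operator and lacZα remnants, flanking T3 and T7 promoters, and short leftover fragments of bom, rop and URA3. In yeast, selection is by HIS3, present with its own promoter. No yeast replication origin (2μ or CEN/ARS) is annotated. The plasmid instead contains fragments of the genes that neighbour HIS3 in the genome (MRM1/PET56 on one side and DED1 on the other). This layout is consistent with a vector designed to integrate at the HIS3 locus by homologous recombination, although the record does not state this explicitly.

The roughly 1.4 kb insert, cloned between PspOMI and BamHI sites, places the GAL1,10 promoter region directly upstream of the mKate2 coding sequence. This promoter is regulated by Gal4, so expression of mKate2, a rapidly maturing monomeric red fluorescent protein, reports on the activity of the galactose-responsive promoter. No terminator is annotated downstream of mKate2, though an unannotated stretch follows the MCS remnants. The associated work concerns synthetic circuits for two-dimensional control of gene expression in yeast, where such a construct would serve as a fluorescent readout of pGAL1 output. The depositor sequence (8,097 nt) and the repository's sequencing result (8,053 nt) give the same feature layout. They differ slightly in length, in part within the annotated GAL1,10 promoter region.
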