Features (pLannotate 1.2.2; 26 found; start..end, strand, type, name):
     37..264     -  CDS            MRM1 (fragment): MRM1_YEAST - Also known as PET56 From Saccharomyces cerevisiae (strain ATCC 204508 / S288c) (Baker's yeast).
    314..501     +  promoter       HIS3 promoter: S. cerevisiae HIS3
    607..1242    +  CDS            HIS3: HIS7_YEAST - Experimental evidence at protein level: Swiss-Prot protein existence level 1. From Saccharomyces cerevisiae (strain ATCC 204508 / S288c) (Baker's yeast).
   1729..1923    +  CDS            DED1 (fragment): DED1_CANGA - Protein inferred from homology: Swiss-Prot protein existence level 3. ATP-binding RNA helicase involved in translation initiation. Remodels RNA in response to ADP and ATP concentrations by facilitating disruption, but also formation of RNA duplexes (By similarity). From Candida glabrata (strain ATCC 2001 / CBS 138 / JCM 3761 / NBRC 0622 / NRRL Y-65) (Yeast) (Torulopsis glabrata).
   1939..2591    +  promoter       GAL1,10 promoter: GAL1 and GAL10 genes of S. cerevisiae; divergent inducible promoter, regulated by Gal4
   2602..3297    +  CDS            mKate2: mKate2 is a basic (constitutively fluorescent) red fluorescent protein published in 2009, derived from Entacmaea quadricolor. It is reported to be a rapidly-maturing monomer with moderate acid sensitivity.
   3301..3318    -  misc_feature   MCS (fragment): pBluescript multiple cloning site
   3344..3368    -  misc_feature   MCS (fragment): pBluescript multiple cloning site
   4056..4370    +  CDS            YO201_YEAST (fragment): Protein uncertain: Swiss-Prot protein existence level 5. From Saccharomyces cerevisiae (strain ATCC 204508 / S288c) (Baker's yeast).
   4366..4563    +  CDS            DED1 (fragment): DED1_YEAST - Also known as SPP81. Experimental evidence at protein level: Swiss-Prot protein existence level 1. ATP-binding RNA helicase involved in translation initiation. Remodels RNA in response to ADP and ATP concentrations by facilitating disruption, but also formation of RNA duplexes. Has weak ATP-dependent affinity for dsRNA, but strong ATP-dependent affinity for ssRNA. Acts as a virus host factor involved in the replication of the MBV and the L-A viruses by promoting the negative-strand RNA synthesis. May be involved in recognition of the preinitiation complex and DNA binding of the RN
   4645..4663    -  promoter       T7 promoter: promoter for bacteriophage T7 RNA polymerase
   4666..4823    +  CDS            lacZα (fragment): LacZα fragment of β-galactosidase; lacZ fragment
   4827..5255    +  rep_origin     f1 ori (sequence partly withheld): f1 bacteriophage origin of replication; arrow indicates direction of (+) strand synthesis
   5283..5334    -  misc_feature   bom (fragment): basis of mobility region from pBR322
   5390..5482    -  CDS            URA3 (fragment): PYRF_YEAST - Experimental evidence at protein level: Swiss-Prot protein existence level 1. From Saccharomyces cerevisiae (strain ATCC 204508 / S288c) (Baker's yeast).
   5482..5614    -  promoter       URA3 promoter (fragment): S. cerevisiae URA3
   5622..5671    -  misc_feature   bom (fragment): basis of mobility region from pBR322
   5773..5808    -  CDS            rop (fragment): Rop protein, which maintains plasmids at low copy number; rop
   5920..6024    +  promoter       AmpR promoter: bla
   6025..6885    +  CDS            AmpR: β-lactamase; bla; confers resistance to ampicillin, carbenicillin, and related antibiotics
   7056..7644    +  rep_origin     ori: high-copy-number ColE1/pMB1/pBR322/pUC origin of replication
   7827..7919    +  CDS            lacI (fragment): lac repressor; lacI; The lac repressor binds to the lac operator to inhibit transcription in E. coli. This inhibition can be relieved by adding lactose or isopropyl-β-D-thiogalactopyranoside (IPTG).
   7932..7953    +  protein_bind   CAP binding site: CAP binding activates transcription in the presence of cAMP. E. coli catabolite activator protein
   7968..7998    +  promoter       lac promoter: promoter for the E. coli lac operon
   8006..8022    +  protein_bind   lac operator: The lac repressor binds to the lac operator to inhibit transcription in E. coli. This inhibition can be relieved by adding lactose or isopropyl-β-D-thiogalactopyranoside (IPTG). lac repressor encoded by lacI
   8067..8085    +  promoter       T3 promoter: promoter for bacteriophage T3 RNA polymerase
>Addgene plasmid #87947 | pHES834 | depositor full sequence | sequence record 172827 | Whole plasmid
GGCCGGCCATTTAAATGTTTAAACGGCCACGCTGGCCGCTGCACGGTCCTGTTCCCTAGCATGTACGTGA
GCGTATTTCCTTTTAAACCACGACGCTTTGTCTTCATTCAACGTTTCCCATTGTTTTTTTCTACTATTGC
TTTGCTGTGGGAAAAACTTATCGAAAGATGACGACTTTTTCTTAATTCTCGTTTTAAGAGCTTGGTGAGC
GCTAGGAGTCACTGCCAGGTATCGTTTGAACACGGCATTAGTCAGGGAAGTCATAACACAGTCCTTTCCC
GCAATTTTCTTTTTCTATTACTCTTGGCCTCCTCTAGTACACTCTATATTTTTTTATGCCTCGGTAATGA
TTTTCATTTTTTTTTTTCCACCTAGCGGATGACTCTTTTTTTTTCTTAGCGATTGGCATTATCACATAAT
GAATTATACATTATATAAAGTAATGTGATTTCTTCGAAGAATATACTAAAAAATGAGCAGGCAAGATAAA
CGAAGGCAAAGAGGCTCTATATGTATATAAAGCTGCGGATGCCTTCTGATTTAATCTAGTTCTAGTTTAC
TTCAGGTTTACTTAAAGTTGAGATAATTGAAGCAAAGAGAAGCATCGAGCAAAGGATGGCGTTTGTTAAG
AGGGTTACGCAGGAGACGAATATACAGCTGGCGCTGGATCTTGACGGTGGGTCTGTTTCTGTACGGGAGA
GCATACTGGGCAAGGAATATGCTAGTGGTGATGGGCAGACCATCCATGTGCACACTGGAGTTGGGTTTTT
GGACCACATGTTGACTGCGCTGGCGAAGCATGGCGGGTGGTCTCTGATCCTGGAGTGTATAGGGGACTTG
CACATCGATGACCACCACACTGTTGAGGACTGTGGGATTGCGCTGGGCCAAGCGTTCAAGGAGGCGCTTG
GCTCCGTGCGTGGTATCAAGAGGTTCGGGCATGGGTTTGCACCACTGGACGAGGCGCTGAGCCGCGCTGT
GGTTGACTTCTCCAATAGGCCTTTCGCCGTGGTGGAGCTGGGCCTGAAGCGAGAACGCATAGGCCAGCTA
TCCACAGAGATGATCCCGCACTTCTTGGAGAGTTTCGCCACTGAGGCGCGTATCACCATGCATGTGGACT
GTCTGCGGGGCACCAACGACCACCACCGCTCCGAATCAGCTTTCAAGGCGCTCGCCATCGCCATCAGAGA
GGCAAGAACACCTACGGGTCGCGATGACGTTCCATCCACTAAGGGTGTCCTAGCATAGAACACAGCCCAC
AGCTACCACCATCAACAATATTTATATAGATAACGTACACATAGAAATCACACAAACAGAGTATTTATTC
TTAACTACATGAACTACCATCAGACCGTCTGGGCCACTATATAATGTGCTATTCATAAACGTGATCACTC
TACGTAGCAGGCGACCCCAGGTGAAAATTTTTCAGCGAGCTGCCAGATTGTCAGGTGAAAAACTGAAAAA
AACTTCTGGGCGATGAGCTTGTGGCGGGAAATTAAGTATATAAAGCAGTTAGTTTCTTCTGCTTCTTGTG
GTTCTGGGTATTCTTGTAATATTTGGAATAATAGAAAACCAAGACTACTGCCTTTCTTTTCATATTATAG
AGGAAGAAATACGCACGAACACGATATAGAGGTAAATTTTTTGCAAAAAGATACCAAACTATAAAAGAAA
TAGAAGACTAAACTACAAAAAATAAAGAAAGTAATACATATATCCAATATGACTGAGTTAGCAGAGCAAG
TTTCCATGCCTGAAGGGCAACAAAGACGTGGTGGTTACGTTCCACCTCACATCCGTAACGGTGGTGGCAG
AAGAGGCGATTCTGCTCCTCGTGGTGGTTTCAACAACGGTGGCGGCCGTGGTGGTTTCTTCAGAAACAAC
GGTGACCGTGGTGGATTCGGCTTTGGGTACCGGGCCCTTATATTGAATTTTCAAAAATTCTTACTTTTTT
TTTGGATGGACGCAAAGAAGTTTAATAATCATATTACATGGCATTACCACCATATACATATCCATATCTA
ATCTTACTTATATGTTGTGGAAATGTAAAGAGCCCCATTATCTTAGCCTAAAAAAACCTTCTCTTTGGAA
CTTTCAGTAATACGCTTAACTGCTCATTGCTATATTGAAGTACGGATTAGAAGCCGCCGAGCGGGCGACA
GCCCTCCGACGGAAGACTCTCCTCCGTGCGTCCTCGTCTTCACCGGTCGCGTTCCTGAAACGCAGATGTG
CCTCGCGCCGCACTGCTCCGAACAATAAAGATTCTACAATACTAGCTTTTATGGTTATGAAGAGGAAAAA
TTGGCAGTAACCTGGCCCCACAAACCTTCAAATTAACGAATCAAATTAACAACCATAGGATGATAATGCG
ATTAGTTTTTTAGCCTTATTTCTGGGGTAATTAATCAGCGAAGCGATGATTTTTGATCTATTAACAGATA
TATAAATGGAAAAGCTGCATAACCACTTTAACTAATACTTTCAACATTTTCAGTTTGTATTACTTCTTAT
TCAAATGTCATAAAAGTATCAACAAAAAATTGTTAATATACCTCTATACTTTAACGTCAAGGAGAAAAAA
CTATACTCGAGATGGTGAGCGAGCTGATTAAGGAGAACATGCACATGAAGCTGTACATGGAGGGCACCGT
GAACAACCACCACTTCAAGTGCACATCCGAGGGCGAAGGCAAGCCCTACGAGGGCACCCAGACCATGAGA
ATCAAGGCGGTCGAGGGCGGCCCTCTCCCCTTCGCCTTCGACATCCTGGCTACCAGCTTCATGTACGGCA
GCAAAACCTTCATCAACCACACCCAGGGCATCCCCGACTTCTTTAAGCAGTCCTTCCCCGAGGGCTTCAC
ATGGGAGAGAGTCACCACATACGAAGACGGGGGCGTGCTGACCGCTACCCAGGACACCAGCCTCCAGGAC
GGCTGCCTCATCTACAACGTCAAGATCAGAGGGGTGAACTTCCCATCCAACGGCCCTGTGATGCAGAAGA
AAACACTCGGCTGGGAGGCCTCCACCGAGACCCTGTACCCCGCTGACGGCGGCCTGGAAGGCAGAGCCGA
CATGGCCCTGAAGCTCGTGGGCGGGGGCCACCTGATCTGCAACTTGAAGACCACATACAGATCCAAGAAA
CCCGCTAAGAACCTCAAGATGCCCGGCGTCTACTATGTGGACAGAAGACTGGAAAGAATCAAGGAGGCCG
ACAAAGAGACCTACGTCGAGCAGCACGAGGTGGCTGTGGCCAGATACTGCGACCTCCCTAGCAAACTGGG
GCACAGATAAGGATCCACTAGTTCTAGACACCTGCAACATGCGTGAGTAAATAAGCGGCCGCCACCGCGG
TGGAGCTCTAAGCAAATAGCTAAATTATATACGAATTAATATTATGATTAAGTGTTTACGTGAGTGCGAT
ATTTTTATTACTATCTTATACAGTTGTATATACTCTATAAAATGAGTTGTCTATTAATTAACGCGATGAA
TGCTTTCTGGGTTTACCTCTCCAACAACTCTAGTTTACTTCTCAATACATTCAATTGTATTTGATTTGTC
AATACTTCATCATTAATCAATTCTATAGTTTTGTTTTTCTCGTTTATTTCCAAATTTAATGCATCAATTT
TATTATTCAATTTGTCGTTGATTTTGGTTAATGATTTTATGGTTTGATCTCTGGCATTGATTGTTTGTGT
TAGTTTTTCATTATTGATAATTAAATTATTTAAGTTAGTTATCAACTCGGTGTTTTCAAGTTTCAAGTTT
TCAATTTCTTTAGAGTTTATTAGATTTGTCAAAGTTTCTGAATTGCTTGATTGGTCCTGTAGAAGAGTAT
TTGTTGTTGTGGATAATTGATTCAATTTTTGAGACAATTGCTGGAAGGCGTTGAAATATCTAGCATCAAT
CTCATGGTTTTTTTCCCGAGAGTCTCGTAGATTCAATTGTTTTAATATATCTTGGGACCACTCTTGATTT
GAACTCATGGAAATTAAACTGGGTGTTGTGTTGTGGTGTAATGATTGTACCCCCTTTGCTTATAATTGTG
TGGTGACACCGATTATTTAAAGCTGCAGCATACGATATATATACATGTGTATATATGTATACCTATGAAT
GTCAGTAAGTATGTATACGAACAGTATGATACTGAAGATGACAAGGTAATGCATCATTCTATACGTGTCA
TTCTGAACGAGGCGCGCTTTCCTTTTTTCTTTTTGCTTTTTCTTTTTTTTTCTCTTGAACTCCAGAAAAA
AAATATAAAAGAGATGGAGGAACGGGAAAAAGTTAGTTGTGGTGATAGGTGGCAAGTGGTATTCCGTAAG
AACAACAAGAAAAGCATTTCATATTATGGCTGAACTGAGCGAACAAGTGCAAAATTTAAGCATCAACGAC
AACAACGAGAATGGTTATGTTCCTCCTCACTTAAGAGGAAAACCAAGAAGTGCCAGAAATAACAGTAGCA
ACTACAATAACAACAACGGCGGCTACAACGGTGGCCGTGGCGGTGGCAGCTTCTTTAGCAACAACCGTCG
TGGTGGTTACGGCAACGGTGGTTTCTTCGGTGGAAACAACGGTGGCAGCGGCCGGCCATTTAAATGTTTA
AACGGCCACGCTGGCCCAATTCGCCCTATAGTGAGTCGTATTACAATTCACTGGCCGTCGTTTTACAACG
TCGTGACTGGGAAAACCCTGGCGTTACCCAACTTAATCGCCTTGCAGCACATCCCCCTTTCGCCAGCTGG
CGTAATAGCGAAGAGGCCCGCACCGATCGCCCTTCCCAACAGTTGCGCAGCCTGAATGGCGAATGG
[124 nt withheld, positions 4827-4950]
C
[91 nt withheld, positions 4952-5042]
A
[49 nt withheld, positions 5044-5092]
CCTTTGACGTTGGAGTCCACGTTCTTT
[37 nt withheld, positions 5120-5156]
ACCCTATCTCGGTCTATTCTTTTGATTTATAAGGGATTTTGCCGATTTCGGCCTATTGGTTAAAAAATGA
GCTGATTTAACAAAAATTTAACGCGAATTTTAACAAAATATTAACGCTTACAATTTCCTGATGCGGTATT
TTCTCCTTACGCATCTGTGCGGTATTTCACACCGCATAGGGTAATAACTGATATAATTAAATTGAAGCTC
TAATTTGTGAGTTTAGTATTAGGATCTCTACCCTTGGCGAAAAGTCCTCTGCCAACAATGATGATATCTG
ATCCACCACTTACAACTTCGTCGACGGTTCTGTACTGCTGACCCAATATGCGTATATATACCAATCTAAG
TCTGTGCTCCTTCCTTCGTTCTTCCTTCTGTTCGGAGATTACCGAATCAAAAAAATTTCAAGGAAACCGA
AATCAAAAAAAAGAATAAAAAAAAAATGATGAATTGAAAAGGTGGTATGGTGCACTCTCAGTACAATCTG
CTCTGATGCCGCATAGTTAAGCCAGCCCCGACACCCGCCAACACCCGCTGACGCGCCCTGACGGGCTTGT
CTGCTCCCGGCATCCGCTTACAGACAAGCTGTGACCGTCTCCGGGAGCTGCATGTGTCAGAGGTTTTCAC
CGTCATCACCGAAACGCGCGAGACGAAAGGGCCTCGTGATACGCCTATTTTTATAGGTTAATGTCATGAT
AATAATGGTTTCTTAGACGTCGGCGCGCCGAGGACGTCAGGTGGCACTTTTCGGGGAAATGTGCGCGGAA
CCCCTATTTGTTTATTTTTCTAAATACATTCAAATATGTATCCGCTCATGAGACAATAACCCTGATAAAT
GCTTCAATAATATTGAAAAAGGAAGAGTATGAGTATTCAACATTTCCGTGTCGCCCTTATTCCCTTTTTT
GCGGCATTTTGCCTTCCTGTTTTTGCTCACCCAGAAACGCTGGTGAAAGTAAAAGATGCTGAAGATCAGT
TGGGTGCACGAGTGGGTTACATCGAACTGGATCTCAACAGCGGTAAGATCCTTGAGAGTTTTCGCCCCGA
AGAACGTTTTCCAATGATGAGCACTTTTAAAGTTCTGCTATGTGGCGCGGTATTATCCCGTATTGACGCC
GGGCAAGAGCAACTCGGTCGCCGCATACACTATTCTCAGAATGACTTGGTTGAGTACTCACCAGTCACAG
AAAAGCATCTTACGGATGGCATGACAGTAAGAGAATTATGCAGTGCTGCCATAACCATGAGTGATAACAC
TGCGGCCAACTTACTTCTGACAACGATCGGAGGACCGAAGGAGCTAACCGCTTTTTTGCACAACATGGGG
GATCATGTAACTCGCCTTGATCGTTGGGAACCGGAGCTGAATGAAGCCATACCAAACGACGAGCGTGACA
CCACGATGCCTGTAGCAATGGCAACAACGTTGCGCAAACTATTAACTGGCGAACTACTTACTCTAGCTTC
CCGGCAACAATTAATAGACTGGATGGAGGCGGATAAAGTTGCAGGACCACTTCTGCGCTCGGCCCTTCCG
GCTGGCTGGTTTATTGCTGATAAATCTGGAGCCGGTGAGCGTGGGTCTCGCGGTATCATTGCAGCACTGG
GGCCAGATGGTAAGCCCTCCCGTATCGTAGTTATCTACACGACGGGGAGTCAGGCAACTATGGATGAACG
AAATAGACAGATCGCTGAGATAGGTGCCTCACTGATTAAGCATTGGTAACTGTCAGACCAAGTTTACTCA
TATATACTTTAGATTGATTTAAAACTTCATTTTTAATTTAAAAGGATCTAGGTGAAGATCCTTTTTGATA
ATCTCATGACCAAAATCCCTTAACGTGAGTTTTCGTTCCACTGAGCGTCAGACCCCGTAGAAAAGATCAA
AGGATCTTCTTGAGATCCTTTTTTTCTGCGCGTAATCTGCTGCTTGCAAACAAAAAAACCACCGCTACCA
GCGGTGGTTTGTTTGCCGGATCAAGAGCTACCAACTCTTTTTCCGAAGGTAACTGGCTTCAGCAGAGCGC
AGATACCAAATACTGTTCTTCTAGTGTAGCCGTAGTTAGGCCACCACTTCAAGAACTCTGTAGCACCGCC
TACATACCTCGCTCTGCTAATCCTGTTACCAGTGGCTGCTGCCAGTGGCGATAAGTCGTGTCTTACCGGG
TTGGACTCAAGACGATAGTTACCGGATAAGGCGCAGCGGTCGGGCTGAACGGGGGGTTCGTGCACACAGC
CCAGCTTGGAGCGAACGACCTACACCGAACTGAGATACCTACAGCGTGAGCTATGAGAAAGCGCCACGCT
TCCCGAAGGGAGAAAGGCGGACAGGTATCCGGTAAGCGGCAGGGTCGGAACAGGAGAGCGCACGAGGGAG
CTTCCAGGGGGAAACGCCTGGTATCTTTATAGTCCTGTCGGGTTTCGCCACCTCTGACTTGAGCGTCGAT
TTTTGTGATGCTCGTCAGGGGGGCGGAGCCTATGGAAAAACGCCAGCAACGCGGCCTTTTTACGGTTCCT
GGCCTTTTGCTGGCCTTTTGCTCACATGTTCTTTCCTGCGTTATCCCCTGATTCTGTGGATAACCGTATT
ACCGCCTTTGAGTGAGCTGATACCGCTCGCCGCAGCCGAACGACCGAGCGCAGCGAGTCAGTGAGCGAGG
AAGCGGAAGAGCGCCCAATACGCAAACCGCCTCTCCCCGCGCGTTGGCCGATTCATTAATGCAGCTGGCA
CGACAGGTTTCCCGACTGGAAAGCGGGCAGTGAGCGCAACGCAATTAATGTGAGTTAGCTCACTCATTAG
GCACCCCAGGCTTTACACTTTATGCTTCCGGCTCCTATGTTGTGTGGAATTGTGAGCGGATAACAATTTC
ACACAGGAAACAGCTATGACCATGATTACGCCAAGCTCGGAATTAACCCTCACTAAAGGGAACAAAAGCT
G
