Features (pLannotate 1.2.2; 26 found; start..end, strand, type, name):
     41..268     -  CDS            MRM1 (fragment): MRM1_YEAST - Also known as PET56 From Saccharomyces cerevisiae (strain ATCC 204508 / S288c) (Baker's yeast).
    318..505     +  promoter       HIS3 promoter: S. cerevisiae HIS3
    611..1246    +  CDS            HIS3: HIS7_YEAST - Experimental evidence at protein level: Swiss-Prot protein existence level 1. From Saccharomyces cerevisiae (strain ATCC 204508 / S288c) (Baker's yeast).
   1733..1927    +  CDS            DED1 (fragment): DED1_CANGA - Protein inferred from homology: Swiss-Prot protein existence level 3. ATP-binding RNA helicase involved in translation initiation. Remodels RNA in response to ADP and ATP concentrations by facilitating disruption, but also formation of RNA duplexes (By similarity). From Candida glabrata (strain ATCC 2001 / CBS 138 / JCM 3761 / NBRC 0622 / NRRL Y-65) (Yeast) (Torulopsis glabrata).
   1932..2556    +  promoter       GAL1,10 promoter: GAL1 and GAL10 genes of S. cerevisiae; divergent inducible promoter, regulated by Gal4
   2569..3264    +  CDS            mKate2: mKate2 is a basic (constitutively fluorescent) red fluorescent protein published in 2009, derived from Entacmaea quadricolor. It is reported to be a rapidly-maturing monomer with moderate acid sensitivity.
   3268..3285    -  misc_feature   MCS (fragment): pBluescript multiple cloning site
   3311..3335    -  misc_feature   MCS (fragment): pBluescript multiple cloning site
   4023..4337    +  CDS            YO201_YEAST (fragment): Protein uncertain: Swiss-Prot protein existence level 5. From Saccharomyces cerevisiae (strain ATCC 204508 / S288c) (Baker's yeast).
   4333..4530    +  CDS            DED1 (fragment): DED1_YEAST - Also known as SPP81. Experimental evidence at protein level: Swiss-Prot protein existence level 1. ATP-binding RNA helicase involved in translation initiation. Remodels RNA in response to ADP and ATP concentrations by facilitating disruption, but also formation of RNA duplexes. Has weak ATP-dependent affinity for dsRNA, but strong ATP-dependent affinity for ssRNA. Acts as a virus host factor involved in the replication of the MBV and the L-A viruses by promoting the negative-strand RNA synthesis. May be involved in recognition of the preinitiation complex and DNA binding of the RN
   4605..4623    -  promoter       T7 promoter: promoter for bacteriophage T7 RNA polymerase
   4626..4783    +  CDS            lacZα (fragment): LacZα fragment of β-galactosidase; lacZ fragment
   4787..5215    +  rep_origin     f1 ori (sequence partly withheld): f1 bacteriophage origin of replication; arrow indicates direction of (+) strand synthesis
   5243..5294    -  misc_feature   bom (fragment): basis of mobility region from pBR322
   5350..5442    -  CDS            URA3 (fragment): PYRF_YEAST - Experimental evidence at protein level: Swiss-Prot protein existence level 1. From Saccharomyces cerevisiae (strain ATCC 204508 / S288c) (Baker's yeast).
   5442..5574    -  promoter       URA3 promoter (fragment): S. cerevisiae URA3
   5582..5631    -  misc_feature   bom (fragment): basis of mobility region from pBR322
   5733..5768    -  CDS            rop (fragment): Rop protein, which maintains plasmids at low copy number; rop
   5880..5984    +  promoter       AmpR promoter: bla
   5985..6845    +  CDS            AmpR: β-lactamase; bla; confers resistance to ampicillin, carbenicillin, and related antibiotics
   7016..7604    +  rep_origin     ori: high-copy-number ColE1/pMB1/pBR322/pUC origin of replication
   7787..7879    +  CDS            lacI (fragment): lac repressor; lacI; The lac repressor binds to the lac operator to inhibit transcription in E. coli. This inhibition can be relieved by adding lactose or isopropyl-β-D-thiogalactopyranoside (IPTG).
   7892..7913    +  protein_bind   CAP binding site: CAP binding activates transcription in the presence of cAMP. E. coli catabolite activator protein
   7928..7958    +  promoter       lac promoter: promoter for the E. coli lac operon
   7966..7982    +  protein_bind   lac operator: The lac repressor binds to the lac operator to inhibit transcription in E. coli. This inhibition can be relieved by adding lactose or isopropyl-β-D-thiogalactopyranoside (IPTG). lac repressor encoded by lacI
   8027..8045    +  promoter       T3 promoter: promoter for bacteriophage T3 RNA polymerase
>Addgene plasmid #87947 | pHES834 | addgene full sequence | sequence record 180369 | Addgene NGS Result
GCTGGGCCGGCCATTTAAATGTTTAAACGGCCACGCTGGCCGCTGCACGGTCCTGTTCCCTAGCATGTAC
GTGAGCGTATTTCCTTTTAAACCACGACGCTTTGTCTTCATTCAACGTTTCCCATTGTTTTTTTCTACTA
TTGCTTTGCTGTGGGAAAAACTTATCGAAAGATGACGACTTTTTCTTAATTCTCGTTTTAAGAGCTTGGT
GAGCGCTAGGAGTCACTGCCAGGTATCGTTTGAACACGGCATTAGTCAGGGAAGTCATAACACAGTCCTT
TCCCGCAATTTTCTTTTTCTATTACTCTTGGCCTCCTCTAGTACACTCTATATTTTTTTATGCCTCGGTA
ATGATTTTCATTTTTTTTTTTCCACCTAGCGGATGACTCTTTTTTTTTCTTAGCGATTGGCATTATCACA
TAATGAATTATACATTATATAAAGTAATGTGATTTCTTCGAAGAATATACTAAAAAATGAGCAGGCAAGA
TAAACGAAGGCAAAGAGGCTCTATATGTATATAAAGCTGCGGATGCCTTCTGATTTAATCTAGTTCTAGT
TTACTTCAGGTTTACTTAAAGTTGAGATAATTGAAGCAAAGAGAAGCATCGAGCAAAGGATGGCGTTTGT
TAAGAGGGTTACGCAGGAGACGAATATACAGCTGGCGCTGGATCTTGACGGTGGGTCTGTTTCTGTACGG
GAGAGCATACTGGGCAAGGAATATGCTAGTGGTGATGGGCAGACCATCCATGTGCACACTGGAGTTGGGT
TTTTGGACCACATGTTGACTGCGCTGGCGAAGCATGGCGGGTGGTCTCTGATCCTGGAGTGTATAGGGGA
CTTGCACATCGATGACCACCACACTGTTGAGGACTGTGGGATTGCGCTGGGCCAAGCGTTCAAGGAGGCG
CTTGGCTCCGTGCGTGGTATCAAGAGGTTCGGGCATGGGTTTGCACCACTGGACGAGGCGCTGAGCCGCG
CTGTGGTTGACTTCTCCAATAGGCCTTTCGCCGTGGTGGAGCTGGGCCTGAAGCGAGAACGCATAGGCCA
GCTATCCACAGAGATGATCCCGCACTTCTTGGAGAGTTTCGCCACTGAGGCGCGTATCACCATGCATGTG
GACTGTCTGCGGGGCACCAACGACCACCACCGCTCCGAATCAGCTTTCAAGGCGCTCGCCATCGCCATCA
GAGAGGCAAGAACACCTACGGGTCGCGATGACGTTCCATCCACTAAGGGTGTCCTAGCATAGAACACAGC
CCACAGCTACCACCATCAACAATATTTATATAGATAACGTACACATAGAAATCACACAAACAGAGTATTT
ATTCTTAACTACATGAACTACCATCAGACCGTCTGGGCCACTATATAATGTGCTATTCATAAACGTGATC
ACTCTACGTAGCAGGCGACCCCAGGTGAAAATTTTTCAGCGAGCTGCCAGATTGTCAGGTGAAAAACTGA
AAAAAACTTCTGGGCGATGAGCTTGTGGCGGGAAATTAAGTATATAAAGCAGTTAGTTTCTTCTGCTTCT
TGTGGTTCTGGGTATTCTTGTAATATTTGGAATAATAGAAAACCAAGACTACTGCCTTTCTTTTCATATT
ATAGAGGAAGAAATACGCACGAACACGATATAGAGGTAAATTTTTTGCAAAAAGATACCAAACTATAAAA
GAAATAGAAGACTAAACTACAAAAAATAAAGAAAGTAATACATATATCCAATATGACTGAGTTAGCAGAG
CAAGTTTCCATGCCTGAAGGGCAACAAAGACGTGGTGGTTACGTTCCACCTCACATCCGTAACGGTGGTG
GCAGAAGAGGCGATTCTGCTCCTCGTGGTGGTTTCAACAACGGTGGCGGCCGTGGTGGTTTCTTCAGAAA
CAACGGTGACCGTGGTGGATTCGGCTTTGGGTACCGGGCCCTTGGATGGACGCAAAGAAGTTTAATAATC
ATATTACATGGCATTACCACCATATACATATCCATATCTAATCTTACTTATATGTTGTGGAAATGTAAAG
AGCCCCATTATCTTAGCCTAAAAAAACCTTCTCTTTGGAACTTTCAGTAATACGCTTAACTGCTCATTGC
TATATTGAAGTACGGACTAGAAGCCGCCGAGCGGGCGACAGCCCTCCGACGGAAGACTCTCCTCCGTGCG
TCCTCGTCTTCACCGGTCGCGTTCCTGAAACGCAGATGTGCCTCACGCCACACTGCTCCGAACAATAAAG
ATTCTACAATACTAGCTTTTATAGTTATGAAGAGGAAAAATTGGCAGTAACCTGGCCCCACAAACCTTCA
AATTAACGAATCAAATTAACAACCATAGGATGATAATGCGATTAGTTTTTTAGCCTTATTTCTGGGGTAA
TTAATCAGCGAAGCGATGATTTTTGATCTATTAACAGATATATAAATGGAAAAGCTGCATAACCACTTTA
ACTAATACTTTCAACATTTTCAGTTTGTATTACTTCTTATTCAAATGTCATAAAAGTATCAACAAAAAAT
TGTTAATATACCTCTATACTTTAACGTCAAGGAGAACTCGAGAATAAAATGGTGAGCGAGCTGATTAAGG
AGAACATGCACATGAAGCTGTACATGGAGGGCACCGTGAACAACCACCACTTCAAGTGCACATCCGAGGG
CGAAGGCAAGCCCTACGAGGGCACCCAGACCATGAGAATCAAGGCGGTCGAGGGCGGCCCTCTCCCCTTC
GCCTTCGACATCCTGGCTACCAGCTTCATGTACGGCAGCAAAACCTTCATCAACCACACCCAGGGCATCC
CCGACTTCTTTAAGCAGTCCTTCCCCGAGGGCTTCACATGGGAGAGAGTCACCACATACGAAGACGGGGG
CGTGCTGACCGCTACCCAGGACACCAGCCTCCAGGACGGCTGCCTCATCTACAACGTCAAGATCAGAGGG
GTGAACTTCCCATCCAACGGCCCTGTGATGCAGAAGAAAACACTCGGCTGGGAGGCCTCCACCGAGACCC
TGTACCCCGCTGACGGCGGCCTGGAAGGCAGAGCCGACATGGCCCTGAAGCTCGTGGGCGGGGGCCACCT
GATCTGCAACTTGAAGACCACATACAGATCCAAGAAACCCGCTAAGAACCTCAAGATGCCCGGCGTCTAC
TATGTGGACAGAAGACTGGAAAGAATCAAGGAGGCCGACAAAGAGACCTACGTCGAGCAGCACGAGGTGG
CTGTGGCCAGATACTGCGACCTCCCTAGCAAACTGGGGCACAGATAAGGATCCACTAGTTCTAGACACCT
GCAACATGCGTGAGTAAATAAGCGGCCGCCACCGCGGTGGAGCTCTAAGCAAATAGCTAAATTATATACG
AATTAATATTATGATTAAGTGTTTACGTGAGTGCGATATTTTTATTACTATCTTATACAGTTGTATATAC
TCTATAAAATGAGTTGTCTATTAATTAACGCGATGAATGCTTTCTGGGTTTACCTCTCCAACAACTCTAG
TTTACTTCTCAATACATTCAATTGTATTTGATTTGTCAATACTTCATCATTAATCAATTCTATAGTTTTG
TTTTTCTCGTTTATTTCCAAATTTAATGCATCAATTTTATTATTCAATTTGTCGTTGATTTTGGTTAATG
ATTTTATGGTTTGATCTCTGGCATTGATTGTTTGTGTTAGTTTTTCATTATTGATAATTAAATTATTTAA
GTTAGTTATCAACTCGGTGTTTTCAAGTTTCAAGTTTTCAATTTCTTTAGAGTTTATTAGATTTGTCAAA
GTTTCTGAATTGCTTGATTGGTCCTGTAGAAGAGTATTTGTTGTTGTGGATAATTGATTCAATTTTTGAG
ACAATTGCTGGAAGGCGTTGAAATATCTAGCATCAATCTCATGGTTTTTTTCCCGAGAGTCTCGTAGATT
CAATTGTTTTAATATATCTTGGGACCACTCTTGATTTGAACTCATGGAAATTAAACTGGGTGTTGTGTTG
TGGTGTAATGATTGTACCCCCTTTGCTTATAATTGTGTGGTGACACCGATTATTTAAAGCTGCAGCATAC
GATATATATACATGTGTATATATGTATACCTATGAATGTCAGTAAGTATGTATACGAACAGTATGATACT
GAAGATGACAAGGTAATGCATCATTCTATACGTGTCATTCTGAACGAGGCGCGCTTTCCTTTTTTCTTTT
TGCTTTTTCTTTTTTTTTCTCTTGAACTCCAGAAAAAAAATATAAAAGAGATGGAGGAACGGGAAAAAGT
TAGTTGTGGTGATAGGTGGCAAGTGGTATTCCGTAAGAACAACAAGAAAAGCATTTCATATTATGGCTGA
ACTGAGCGAACAAGTGCAAAATTTAAGCATCAACGACAACAACGAGAATGGTTATGTTCCTCCTCACTTA
AGAGGAAAACCAAGAAGTGCCAGAAATAACAGTAGCAACTACAATAACAACAACGGCGGCTACAACGGTG
GCCGTGGCGGTGGCAGCTTCTTTAGCAACAACCGTCGTGGTGGTTACGGCAACGGTGGTTTCTTCGGTGG
AAACAACGGTGGCAGCGGCCGGCCATTTAAATGTTTAAACGGCCACGCTGGCCCCCTATAGTGAGTCGTA
TTACAATTCACTGGCCGTCGTTTTACAACGTCGTGACTGGGAAAACCCTGGCGTTACCCAACTTAATCGC
CTTGCAGCACATCCCCCTTTCGCCAGCTGGCGTAATAGCGAAGAGGCCCGCACCGATCGCCCTTCCCAAC
AGTTGCGCAGCCTGAATGGCGAATGG
[124 nt withheld, positions 4787-4910]
C
[91 nt withheld, positions 4912-5002]
A
[49 nt withheld, positions 5004-5052]
CCTTTGACGTTGGAGTCCACGTTCTTT
[37 nt withheld, positions 5080-5116]
ACCCTATCTCGGTCTATTCTTTTGATTTATAAGGGATTTTGCCGATTTCGGCCTATTGGTTAAAAAATGA
GCTGATTTAACAAAAATTTAACGCGAATTTTAACAAAATATTAACGCTTACAATTTCCTGATGCGGTATT
TTCTCCTTACGCATCTGTGCGGTATTTCACACCGCATAGGGTAATAACTGATATAATTAAATTGAAGCTC
TAATTTGTGAGTTTAGTATTAGGATCTCTACCCTTGGCGAAAAGTCCTCTGCCAACAATGATGATATCTG
ATCCACCACTTACAACTTCGTCGACGGTTCTGTACTGCTGACCCAATATGCGTATATATACCAATCTAAG
TCTGTGCTCCTTCCTTCGTTCTTCCTTCTGTTCGGAGATTACCGAATCAAAAAAATTTCAAGGAAACCGA
AATCAAAAAAAAGAATAAAAAAAAAATGATGAATTGAAAAGGTGGTATGGTGCACTCTCAGTACAATCTG
CTCTGATGCCGCATAGTTAAGCCAGCCCCGACACCCGCCAACACCCGCTGACGCGCCCTGACGGGCTTGT
CTGCTCCCGGCATCCGCTTACAGACAAGCTGTGACCGTCTCCGGGAGCTGCATGTGTCAGAGGTTTTCAC
CGTCATCACCGAAACGCGCGAGACGAAAGGGCCTCGTGATACGCCTATTTTTATAGGTTAATGTCATGAT
AATAATGGTTTCTTAGACGTCGGCGCGCCGAGGACGTCAGGTGGCACTTTTCGGGGAAATGTGCGCGGAA
CCCCTATTTGTTTATTTTTCTAAATACATTCAAATATGTATCCGCTCATGAGACAATAACCCTGATAAAT
GCTTCAATAATATTGAAAAAGGAAGAGTATGAGTATTCAACATTTCCGTGTCGCCCTTATTCCCTTTTTT
GCGGCATTTTGCCTTCCTGTTTTTGCTCACCCAGAAACGCTGGTGAAAGTAAAAGATGCTGAAGATCAGT
TGGGTGCACGAGTGGGTTACATCGAACTGGATCTCAACAGCGGTAAGATCCTTGAGAGTTTTCGCCCCGA
AGAACGTTTTCCAATGATGAGCACTTTTAAAGTTCTGCTATGTGGCGCGGTATTATCCCGTATTGACGCC
GGGCAAGAGCAACTCGGTCGCCGCATACACTATTCTCAGAATGACTTGGTTGAGTACTCACCAGTCACAG
AAAAGCATCTTACGGATGGCATGACAGTAAGAGAATTATGCAGTGCTGCCATAACCATGAGTGATAACAC
TGCGGCCAACTTACTTCTGACAACGATCGGAGGACCGAAGGAGCTAACCGCTTTTTTGCACAACATGGGG
GATCATGTAACTCGCCTTGATCGTTGGGAACCGGAGCTGAATGAAGCCATACCAAACGACGAGCGTGACA
CCACGATGCCTGTAGCAATGGCAACAACGTTGCGCAAACTATTAACTGGCGAACTACTTACTCTAGCTTC
CCGGCAACAATTAATAGACTGGATGGAGGCGGATAAAGTTGCAGGACCACTTCTGCGCTCGGCCCTTCCG
GCTGGCTGGTTTATTGCTGATAAATCTGGAGCCGGTGAGCGTGGGTCTCGCGGTATCATTGCAGCACTGG
GGCCAGATGGTAAGCCCTCCCGTATCGTAGTTATCTACACGACGGGGAGTCAGGCAACTATGGATGAACG
AAATAGACAGATCGCTGAGATAGGTGCCTCACTGATTAAGCATTGGTAACTGTCAGACCAAGTTTACTCA
TATATACTTTAGATTGATTTAAAACTTCATTTTTAATTTAAAAGGATCTAGGTGAAGATCCTTTTTGATA
ATCTCATGACCAAAATCCCTTAACGTGAGTTTTCGTTCCACTGAGCGTCAGACCCCGTAGAAAAGATCAA
AGGATCTTCTTGAGATCCTTTTTTTCTGCGCGTAATCTGCTGCTTGCAAACAAAAAAACCACCGCTACCA
GCGGTGGTTTGTTTGCCGGATCAAGAGCTACCAACTCTTTTTCCGAAGGTAACTGGCTTCAGCAGAGCGC
AGATACCAAATACTGTTCTTCTAGTGTAGCCGTAGTTAGGCCACCACTTCAAGAACTCTGTAGCACCGCC
TACATACCTCGCTCTGCTAATCCTGTTACCAGTGGCTGCTGCCAGTGGCGATAAGTCGTGTCTTACCGGG
TTGGACTCAAGACGATAGTTACCGGATAAGGCGCAGCGGTCGGGCTGAACGGGGGGTTCGTGCACACAGC
CCAGCTTGGAGCGAACGACCTACACCGAACTGAGATACCTACAGCGTGAGCTATGAGAAAGCGCCACGCT
TCCCGAAGGGAGAAAGGCGGACAGGTATCCGGTAAGCGGCAGGGTCGGAACAGGAGAGCGCACGAGGGAG
CTTCCAGGGGGAAACGCCTGGTATCTTTATAGTCCTGTCGGGTTTCGCCACCTCTGACTTGAGCGTCGAT
TTTTGTGATGCTCGTCAGGGGGGCGGAGCCTATGGAAAAACGCCAGCAACGCGGCCTTTTTACGGTTCCT
GGCCTTTTGCTGGCCTTTTGCTCACATGTTCTTTCCTGCGTTATCCCCTGATTCTGTGGATAACCGTATT
ACCGCCTTTGAGTGAGCTGATACCGCTCGCCGCAGCCGAACGACCGAGCGCAGCGAGTCAGTGAGCGAGG
AAGCGGAAGAGCGCCCAATACGCAAACCGCCTCTCCCCGCGCGTTGGCCGATTCATTAATGCAGCTGGCA
CGACAGGTTTCCCGACTGGAAAGCGGGCAGTGAGCGCAACGCAATTAATGTGAGTTAGCTCACTCATTAG
GCACCCCAGGCTTTACACTTTATGCTTCCGGCTCGTATGTTGTGTGGAATTGTGAGCGGATAACAATTTC
ACACAGGAAACAGCTATGACCATGATTACGCCAAGCTCGGAATTAACCCTCACTAAAGGGAACAAAA
